>Addgene plasmid #144062 | TFORF2658 | addgene full sequence | sequence record 400535 | Addgene NGS Result
TTAATGTAGTCTTATGCAATACTCTTGTAGTCTTGCAACATGGTAACGATGAGTTAGCAACATGCCTTAC
AAGGAGAGAAAAAGCACCGTGCATGCCGATTGGTGGAAGTAAGGTGGTACGATCGTGCCTTATTAGGAAG
GCAACAGACGGGTCTGACATGGATTGGACGAACCACTGAATTGCCGCATTGCAGAGATATTGTATTTAAG
TGCCTAGCTCGATACATAAACGGGTCTCTCTGGTTAGACCAGATCTGAGCCTGGGAGCTCTCTGGCTAAC
TAGGGAACCCACTGCTTAAGCCTCAATAAAGCTTGCCTTGAGTGCTTCAAGTAGTGTGTGCCCGTCTGTT
GTGTGACTCTGGTAACTAGAGATCCCTCAGACCCTTTTAGTCAGTGTGGAAAATCTCTAGCAGTGGCGCC
CGAACAGGGACTTGAAAGCGAAAGGGAAACCAGAGGAGCTCTCTCGACGCAGGACTCGGCTTGCTGAAGC
GCGCACGGCAAGAGGCGAGGGGCGGCGACTGGTGAGTACGCCAAAAATTTTGACTAGCGGAGGCTAGAAG
GAGAGAGATGGGTGCGAGAGCGTCAGTATTAAGCGGGGGAGAATTAGATCGCGATGGGAAAAAATTCGGT
TAAGGCCAGGGGGAAAGAAAAAATATAAATTAAAACATATAGTATGGGCAAGCAGGGAGCTAGAACGATT
CGCAGTTAATCCTGGCCTGTTAGAAACATCAGAAGGCTGTAGACAAATACTGGGACAGCTACAACCATCC
CTTCAGACAGGATCAGAAGAACTTAGATCATTATATAATACAGTAGCAACCCTCTATTGTGTGCATCAAA
GGATAGAGATAAAAGACACCAAGGAAGCTTTAGACAAGATAGAGGAAGAGCAAAACAAAAGTAAGACCAC
CGCACAGCAAGCGGCCGCTGATCTTCAGACCTGGAGGAGGAGATATGAGGGACAATTGGAGAAGTGAATT
ATATAAATATAAAGTAGTAAAAATTGAACCATTAGGAGTAGCACCCACCAAGGCAAAGAGAAGAGTGGTG
CAGAGAGAAAAAAGAGCAGTGGGAATAGGAGCTTTGTTCCTTGGGTTCTTGGGAGCAGCAGGAAGCACTA
TGGGCGCAGCGTCAATGACGCTGACGGTACAGGCCAGACAATTATTGTCTGGTATAGTGCAGCAGCAGAA
CAATTTGCTGAGGGCTATTGAGGCGCAACAGCATCTGTTGCAACTCACAGTCTGGGGCATCAAGCAGCTC
CAGGCAAGAATCCTGGCTGTGGAAAGATACCTAAAGGATCAACAGCTCCTGGGGATTTGGGGTTGCTCTG
GAAAACTCATTTGCACCACTGCTGTGCCTTGGAATGCTAGTTGGAGTAATAAATCTCTGGAACAGATTTG
GAATCACACGACCTGGATGGAGTGGGACAGAGAAATTAACAATTACACAAGCTTAATACACTCCTTAATT
GAAGAATCGCAAAACCAGCAAGAAAAGAATGAACAAGAATTATTGGAATTAGATAAATGGGCAAGTTTGT
GGAATTGGTTTAACATAACAAATTGGCTGTGGTATATAAAATTATTCATAATGATAGTAGGAGGCTTGGT
AGGTTTAAGAATAGTTTTTGCTGTACTTTCTATAGTGAATAGAGTTAGGCAGGGATATTCACCATTATCG
TTTCAGACCCACCTCCCAACCCCGAGGGGACCCATGCATTGCATCTCAATTAGTCAGCAACCAGGTGTGG
AAAGTCCCCAGGCTCCCCAGCAGGCAGAAGTATGCAAAGCATGCGTCTCAATTAGTCAGCAACCATAGTC
CCGCCCCTAACTCCGCCCATCCCGCCCCTAACTCCGCCCAGTTCCGCCCATTCTCCGCCCCATGGCTGAC
TAATTTTTTTTATTTATGCAGAGGCCGAGGCCGCCTCGGCCTCTGAGCTATTCCAGAAGTAGTGAGGAGG
CTTTTTTGGAGGCCTAGGCTTTTGCAAAAAGCTTTCTAGAGGTACCACCGGAGCTTACCATGACCGAGTA
CAAGCCCACGGTGCGCCTCGCCACCCGCGACGACGTCCCCAGGGCCGTACGCACCCTCGCCGCCGCGTTC
GCCGACTACCCCGCCACGCGCCACACCGTCGATCCGGACCGCCACATCGAGCGGGTCACCGAGCTGCAAG
AACTCTTCCTCACGCGCGTCGGGCTCGACATCGGCAAGGTGTGGGTCGCGGACGACGGCGCCGCCGTGGC
GGTCTGGACCACGCCGGAGAGCGTCGAAGCGGGGGCGGTGTTCGCCGAGATCGGCCCGCGCATGGCCGAG
TTGAGCGGTTCCCGGCTGGCCGCGCAGCAACAGATGGAAGGCCTCCTGGCGCCGCACCGGCCCAAGGAGC
CCGCGTGGTTCCTGGCCACCGTCGGCGTCTCGCCCGACCACCAGGGCAAGGGTCTGGGCAGCGCCGTCGT
GCTCCCCGGAGTGGAGGCGGCCGAGCGCGCCGGGGTGCCCGCCTTCCTGGAGACCTCCGCGCCCCGCAAC
CTCCCCTTCTACGAGCGGCTCGGCTTCACCGTCACCGCCGACGTCGAGGTGCCCGAAGGACCGCGCACCT
GGTGCATGACCCGCAAGCCCGGTGCCAGTTAACGAATTCTAGATCTTGAGACAAATGGCAGTATTCATCC
ACAATTTTAAAAGAAAAGGGGGGATTGGGGGGTACAGTGCAGGGGAAAGAATAGTAGACATAATAGCAAC
AGACATACAAACTAAAGAATTACAAAAACAAATTACAAAAATTCAAAATTTTCGGGTTTATTACAGGGAC
AGCAGAGATCCACTTTGGCGCCGGCTCGAGGCCTGCAGGTGCAAAGATGGATAAAGTTTTAAACAGAGAG
GAATCTTTGCAGCTAATGGACCTTCTAGGTCTTGAAAGGAGTGGGAATTGGCTCCGGTGCCCGTCAGTGG
GCAGAGCGCACATCGCCCACAGTCCCCGAGAAGTTGGGGGGAGGGGTCGGCAATTGAACCGGTGCCTAGA
GAAGGTGGCGCGGGGTAAACTGGGAAAGTGATGTCGTGTACTGGCTCCGCCTTTTTCCCGAGGGTGGGGG
AGAACCGTATATAAGTGCAGTAGTCGCCGTGAACGTTCTTTTTCGCAACGGGTTTGCCGCCAGAACACAG
GTAAGTGCCGTGTGTGGTTCCCGCGGGCCTGGCCTCTTTACGGGTTATGGCCCTTGCGTGCCTTGAATTA
CTTCCACCTGGCTGCAGTACGTGATTCTTGATCCCGAGCTTCGGGTTGGAAGTGGGTGGGAGAGTTCGAG
GCCTTGCGCTTAAGGAGCCCCTTCGCCTCGTGCTTGAGTTGAGGCCTGGCCTGGGCGCTGGGGCCGCCGC
GTGCGAATCTGGTGGCACCTTCGCGCCTGTCTCGCTGCTTTCGATAAGTCTCTAGCCATTTAAAATTTTT
GATGACCTGCTGCGACGCTTTTTTTCTGGCAAGATAGTCTTGTAAATGCGGGCCAAGATCTGCACACTGG
TATTTCGGTTTTTGGGGCCGCGGGCGGCGACGGGGCCCGTGCGTCCCAGCGCACATGTTCGGCGAGGCGG
GGCCTGCGAGCGCGGCCACCGAGAATCGGACGGGGGTAGTCTCAAGCTGGCCGGCCTGCTCTGGTGCCTG
GCCTCGCGCCGCCGTGTATCGCCCCGCCCTGGGCGGCAAGGCTGGCCCGGTCGGCACCAGTTGCGTGAGC
GGAAAGATGGCCGCTTCCCGGCCCTGCTGCAGGGAGCTCAAAATGGAGGACGCGGCGCTCGGGAGAGCGG
GCGGGTGAGTCACCCACACAAAGGAAAAGGGCCTTTCCGTCCTCAGCCGTCGCTTCATGTGACTCCACGG
AGTACCGGGCGCCGTCCAGGCACCTCGATTAGTTCTCGAGCTTTTGGAGTACGTCGTCTTTAGGTTGGGG
GGAGGGGTTTTATGCGATGGAGTTTCCCCACACTGAGTGGGTGGAGACTGAAGTTAGGCCAGCTTGGCAC
TTGATGTAATTCTCCTTGGAATTTGCCCTTTTTGAGTTTGGATCTTGGTTCATTCTCAAGCCTCAGACAG
TGGTTCAAAGTTTTTTTCTTCCATTTCAGGTGTCGTGAGGCTAGCACCGCCACCATGGCGCAGTGGGAAA
TGCTGCAGAATCTTGACAGCCCCTTTCAGGATCAGCTGCACCAGCTTTACTCGCACAGCCTCCTGCCTGT
GGACATTCGACAGTACTTGGCTGTCTGGATTGAAGACCAGAACTGGCAGGAAGCTGCACTTGGGAGTGAT
GATTCCAAGGCTACCATGCTATTCTTCCACTTCTTGGATCAGCTGAACTATGAGTGTGGCCGTTGCAGCC
AGGACCCAGAGTCCTTGTTGCTGCAGCACAATTTGCGGAAATTCTGCCGGGACATTCAGGATCCTACCCA
GTTGGCTGAGATGATCTTTAACCTCCTTCTGGAAGAAAAAAGAATTTTGATCCAGGCTCAGAGGGCCCAA
TTGGAACAAGGAGAGCCAGTTCTCGAAACACCTGTGGAGAGCCAGCAACATGAGATTGAATCCCGGATCC
TGGATTTAAGGGCTATGATGGAGAAGCTGGTAAAATCCATCAGCCAACTGAAAGACCAGCAGGATGTCTT
CTGCTTCCGATATAAGATCCAGGCCAAAGGGAAGACACCCTCTCTGGACCCCCATCAGACCAAAGAGCAG
AAGATTCTGCAGGAAACTCTCAATGAACTGGACAAAAGGAGAAAGGAGGTGCTGGATGCCTCCAAAGCAC
TGCTAGGCCGATTAACTACCCTAATCGAGCTACTGCTGCCAAAGTTGGAGGAGTGGAAGGCCCAGCAGCA
AAAAGCCTGCATCAGAGCTCCCATTGACCACGGGTTGGAACAGCTGGAGACATGGTTCACAGCTGGAGCA
AAGCTGTTGTTTCACCTGAGGCAGCTGCTGAAGGAGCTGAAGGGACTGAGTTGCCTGGTTAGCTATCAGG
ATGACCCTCTGACCAAAGGGGTGGACCTACGCAACGCCCAGGTCACAGAGTTGCTACAGCGTCTGCTCCA
CAGAGCCTTTGTGGTAGAAACCCAGCCCTGCATGCCCCAAACTCCCCATCGACCCCTCATCCTCAAGACT
GGCAGCAAGTTCACCGTCCGAACAAGGCTGCTGGTGAGACTCCAGGAAGGCAATGAGTCACTGACTGTGG
AAGTCTCCATTGACAGGAATCCTCCTCAATTACAAGGCTTCCGGAAGTTCAACATTCTGACTTCAAACCA
GAAAACTTTGACCCCCGAGAAGGGGCAGAGTCAGGGTTTGATTTGGGACTTTGGTTACCTGACTCTGGTG
GAGCAACGTTCAGGTGGTTCAGGAAAGGGCAGCAATAAGGGGCCACTAGGTGTGACAGAGGAACTGCACA
TCATCAGCTTCACGGTCAAATATACCTACCAGGGTCTGAAGCAGGAGCTGAAAACGGACACCCTCCCTGT
GGTGATTATTTCCAACATGAACCAGCTCTCAATTGCCTGGGCTTCAGTTCTCTGGTTCAATTTGCTCAGC
CCAAACCTTCAGAACCAGCAGTTCTTCTCCAACCCCCCCAAGGCCCCCTGGAGCTTGCTGGGCCCTGCTC
TCAGTTGGCAGTTCTCCTCCTATGTTGGCCGAGGCCTCAACTCAGACCAGCTGAGCATGCTGAGAAACAA
GCTGTTCGGGCAGAACTGTAGGACTGAGGATCCATTATTGTCCTGGGCTGACTTCACTAAGCGAGAGAGC
CCTCCTGGCAAGTTACCATTCTGGACATGGCTGGACAAAATTCTGGAGTTGGTACATGACCACCTGAAGG
ATCTCTGGAATGATGGACGCATCATGGGCTTTGTGAGTCGGAGCCAGGAGCGCCGGCTGCTGAAGAAGAC
CATGTCTGGCACCTTTCTACTGCGCTTCAGTGAATCGTCAGAAGGGGGCATTACCTGCTCCTGGGTGGAG
CACCAGGATGATGACAAGGTGCTCATCTACTCTGTGCAACCGTACACGAAGGAGGTGCTGCAGTCACTCC
CGCTGACTGAAATCATCCGCCATTACCAGTTGCTCACTGAGGAGAATATACCTGAAAACCCACTGCGCTT
CCTCTATCCCCGAATCCCCCGGGATGAAGCTTTTGGGTGCTACTACCAGGAGAAAGTTAATCTCCAGGAA
CGGAGGAAATACCTGAAACACAGGCTCATTGTGGTCTCTAATAGACAGGTGGATGAACTGCAACAACCGC
TGGAGCTTAAGCCAGAGCCAGAGCTGGAGTCATTAGAGCTGGAACTAGGGCTGGTGCCAGAGCCAGAGCT
CAGCCTGGACTTAGAGCCACTGCTGAAGGCAGGGCTGGATCTGGGGCCAGAGCTAGAGTCTGTGCTGGAG
TCCACTCTGGAGCCTGTGATAGAGCCCACACTATGCATGGTATCACAAACAGTGCCAGAGCCAGACCAAG
GACCTGTATCACAGCCAGTGCCAGAGCCAGATTTGCCCTGTGATCTGAGACATTTGAACACTGAGCCAAT
GGAAATCTTCAGAAACTGTGTAAAGATTGAAGAAATCATGCCGAATGGTGACCCACTGTTGGCTGGCCAG
AACACCGTGGATGAGGTTTACGTCTCCCGCCCCAGCCACTTCTACACTGATGGACCCTTGATGCCTTCTG
ACTTCTAGTAATGAACTAGTCCGTAACTTGAAAGTATTTCGATTTCTTGGCTTTATATATCTTGTGGAAA
GGACGACATCACGCGGAAGTGTGACGCGTGACGCGTTAAGTCGACAATCAACCTCTGGATTACAAAATTT
GTGAAAGATTGACTGGTATTCTTAACTATGTTGCTCCTTTTACGCTATGTGGATACGCTGCTTTAATGCC
TTTGTATCATGCTATTGCTTCCCGTATGGCTTTCATTTTCTCCTCCTTGTATAAATCCTGGTTGCTGTCT
CTTTATGAGGAGTTGTGGCCCGTTGTCAGGCAACGTGGCGTGGTGTGCACTGTGTTTGCTGACGCAACCC
CCACTGGTTGGGGCATTGCCACCACCTGTCAGCTCCTTTCCGGGACTTTCGCTTTCCCCCTCCCTATTGC
CACGGCGGAACTCATCGCCGCCTGCCTTGCCCGCTGCTGGACAGGGGCTCGGCTGTTGGGCACTGACAAT
TCCGTGGTGTTGTCGGGGAAATCATCGTCCTTTCCTTGGCTGCTCGCCTGTGTTGCCACCTGGATTCTGC
GCGGGACGTCCTTCTGCTACGTCCCTTCGGCCCTCAATCCAGCGGACCTTCCTTCCCGCGGCCTGCTGCC
GGCTCTGCGGCCTCTTCCGCGTCTTCGCCTTCGCCCTCAGACGAGTCGGATCTCCCTTTGGGCCGCCTCC
CCGCGTCGACTTTAAGACCAATGACTTACAAGGCAGCTGTAGATCTTAGCCACTTTTTAAAAGAAAAGGG
GGGACTGGAAGGGCTAATTCACTCCCAACGAAGACAAGATCTGCTTTTTGCTTGTACTGGGTCTCTCTGG
TTAGACCAGATCTGAGCCTGGGAGCTCTCTGGCTAACTAGGGAACCCACTGCTTAAGCCTCAATAAAGCT
TGCCTTGAGTGCTTCAAGTAGTGTGTGCCCGTCTGTTGTGTGACTCTGGTAACTAGAGATCCCTCAGACC
CTTTTAGTCAGTGTGGAAAATCTCTAGCAGTACGTATAGTAGTTCATGTCATCTTATTATTCAGTATTTA
TAACTTGCAAAGAAATGAATATCAGAGAGTGAGAGGAACTTGTTTATTGCAGCTTATAATGGTTACAAAT
AAAGCAATAGCATCACAAATTTCACAAATAAAGCATTTTTTTCACTGCATTCTAGTTGTGGTTTGTCCAA
ACTCATCAATGTATCTTATCATGTCTGGCTCTAGCTATCCCGCCCCTAACTCCGCCCATCCCGCCCCTAA
CTCCGCCCAGTTCCGCCCATTCTCCGCCCCATGGCTGACTAATTTTTTTTATTTATGCAGAGGCCGAGGC
CGCCTCGGCCTCTGAGCTATTCCAGAAGTAGTGAGGAGGCTTTTTTGGAGGCCTAGGGACGTACCCAATT
CGCCCTATAGTGAGTCGTATTACGCGCGCTCACTGGCCGTCGTTTTACAACGTCGTGACTGGGAAAACCC
TGGCGTTACCCAACTTAATCGCCTTGCAGCACATCCCCCTTTCGCCAGCTGGCGTAATAGCGAAGAGGCC
CGCACCGATCGCCCTTCCCAACAGTTGCGCAGCCTGAATGGCGAATGGG
[124 nt withheld, positions 8240-8363]
C
[91 nt withheld, positions 8365-8455]
A
[49 nt withheld, positions 8457-8505]
CCTTTGACGTTGGAGTCCACGTTCTTT
[37 nt withheld, positions 8533-8569]
ACCCTATCTCGGTCTATTCTTTTGATTTATAAGGGATTTTGCCGATTTCGGCCTATTGGTTAAAAAATGA
GCTGATTTAACAAAAATTTAACGCGAATTTTAACAAAATATTAACGCTTACAATTTAGGTGGCACTTTTC
GGGGAAATGTGCGCGGAACCCCTATTTGTTTATTTTTCTAAATACATTCAAATATGTATCCGCTCATGAG
ACAATAACCCTGATAAATGCTTCAATAATATTGAAAAAGGAAGAGTATGAGTATTCAACATTTCCGTGTC
GCCCTTATTCCCTTTTTTGCGGCATTTTGCCTTCCTGTTTTTGCTCACCCAGAAACGCTGGTGAAAGTAA
AAGATGCTGAAGATCAGTTGGGTGCACGAGTGGGTTACATCGAACTGGATCTCAACAGCGGTAAGATCCT
TGAGAGTTTTCGCCCCGAAGAACGTTTTCCAATGATGAGCACTTTTAAAGTTCTGCTATGTGGCGCGGTA
TTATCCCGTATTGACGCCGGGCAAGAGCAACTCGGTCGCCGCATACACTATTCTCAGAATGACTTGGTTG
AGTACTCACCAGTCACAGAAAAGCATCTTACGGATGGCATGACAGTAAGAGAATTATGCAGTGCTGCCAT
AACCATGAGTGATAACACTGCGGCCAACTTACTTCTGACAACGATCGGAGGACCGAAGGAGCTAACCGCT
TTTTTGCACAACATGGGGGATCATGTAACTCGCCTTGATCGTTGGGAACCGGAGCTGAATGAAGCCATAC
CAAACGACGAGCGTGACACCACGATGCCTGTAGCAATGGCAACAACGTTGCGCAAACTATTAACTGGCGA
ACTACTTACTCTAGCTTCCCGGCAACAATTAATAGACTGGATGGAGGCGGATAAAGTTGCAGGACCACTT
CTGCGCTCGGCCCTTCCGGCTGGCTGGTTTATTGCTGATAAATCTGGAGCCGGTGAGCGTGGGTCTCGCG
GTATCATTGCAGCACTGGGGCCAGATGGTAAGCCCTCCCGTATCGTAGTTATCTACACGACGGGGAGTCA
GGCAACTATGGATGAACGAAATAGACAGATCGCTGAGATAGGTGCCTCACTGATTAAGCATTGGTAACTG
TCAGACCAAGTTTACTCATATATACTTTAGATTGATTTAAAACTTCATTTTTAATTTAAAAGGATCTAGG
TGAAGATCCTTTTTGATAATCTCATGACCAAAATCCCTTAACGTGAGTTTTCGTTCCACTGAGCGTCAGA
CCCCGTAGAAAAGATCAAAGGATCTTCTTGAGATCCTTTTTTTCTGCGCGTAATCTGCTGCTTGCAAACA
AAAAAACCACCGCTACCAGCGGTGGTTTGTTTGCCGGATCAAGAGCTACCAACTCTTTTTCCGAAGGTAA
CTGGCTTCAGCAGAGCGCAGATACCAAATACTGTTCTTCTAGTGTAGCCGTAGTTAGGCCACCACTTCAA
GAACTCTGTAGCACCGCCTACATACCTCGCTCTGCTAATCCTGTTACCAGTGGCTGCTGCCAGTGGCGAT
AAGTCGTGTCTTACCGGGTTGGACTCAAGACGATAGTTACCGGATAAGGCGCAGCGGTCGGGCTGAACGG
GGGGTTCGTGCACACAGCCCAGCTTGGAGCGAACGACCTACACCGAACTGAGATACCTACAGCGTGAGCT
ATGAGAAAGCGCCACGCTTCCCGAAGGGAGAAAGGCGGACAGGTATCCGGTAAGCGGCAGGGTCGGAACA
GGAGAGCGCACGAGGGAGCTTCCAGGGGGAAACGCCTGGTATCTTTATAGTCCTGTCGGGTTTCGCCACC
TCTGACTTGAGCGTCGATTTTTGTGATGCTCGTCAGGGGGGCGGAGCCTATGGAAAAACGCCAGCAACGC
GGCCTTTTTACGGTTCCTGGCCTTTTGCTGGCCTTTTGCTCACATGTTCTTTCCTGCGTTATCCCCTGAT
TCTGTGGATAACCGTATTACCGCCTTTGAGTGAGCTGATACCGCTCGCCGCAGCCGAACGACCGAGCGCA
GCGAGTCAGTGAGCGAGGAAGCGGAAGAGCGCCCAATACGCAAACCGCCTCTCCCCGCGCGTTGGCCGAT
TCATTAATGCAGCTGGCACGACAGGTTTCCCGACTGGAAAGCGGGCAGTGAGCGCAACGCAATTAATGTG
AGTTAGCTCACTCATTAGGCACCCCAGGCTTTACACTTTATGCTTCCGGCTCGTATGTTGTGTGGAATTG
TGAGCGGATAACAATTTCACACAGGAAACAGCTATGACCATGATTACGCCAAGCGCGCAATTAACCCTCA
CTAAAGGGAACAAAAGCTGGAGCTGCAAGC
Features (pLannotate 1.2.2; 31 found; start..end, strand, type, name):
      5..231     +  promoter       RSV promoter: Rous sarcoma virus enhancer/promoter
    232..412     +  LTR            5' LTR (truncated): truncated 5' long terminal repeat (LTR) from HIV-1
    459..584     +  misc_feature   HIV-1 Ψ: packaging signal of human immunodeficiency virus type 1
    568..931     +  CDS            HIV-1 gag (fragment): gag protein from human immunodeficiency virus 1; gag
   1077..1310    +  misc_feature   RRE: The Rev response element (RRE) of HIV-1 allows for Rev-dependent mRNA export from the nucleus to the cytoplasm.
   1687..1713    +  CDS            Rev (fragment): human immunodeficiency virus 1 (HIV-1) Rev protein; rev; enhances nuclear export of unspliced and incompletely spliced viral mRNAs
   1720..1743    +  promoter       SV40 promoter (fragment): SV40 early promoter
   1744..1815    +  promoter       SV40 promoter (fragment): SV40 enhancer and early promoter
   1839..1974    +  rep_origin     SV40 ori: SV40 origin of replication
   2020..2616    +  CDS            PuroR (fragment): puromycin N-acetyltransferase; pac from Streptomyces; confers resistance to puromycin
   2665..2782    +  misc_feature   cPPT/CTS: central polypurine tract and central termination sequence of HIV-1
   2847..2913    +  CDS            small t antigen (fragment): SV40 (simian virus 40) small t antigen
   2920..4098    +  promoter       EF-1α promoter: strong constitutive promoter for human elongation factor EF-1α
   4115..6655    +  CDS            STAT2: STAT2_HUMAN - Experimental evidence at protein level: Swiss-Prot protein existence level 1. Signal transducer and activator of transcription that mediates signaling by type I interferons (IFN-alpha and IFN-beta). Following type I IFN binding to cell surface receptors, Jak kinases (TYK2 and JAK1) are activated, leading to tyrosine phosphorylation of STAT1 and STAT2. The phosphorylated STATs dimerize, associate with IRF9/ISGF3G to form a complex termed ISGF3 transcription factor, that enters the nucleus. ISGF3 binds to the IFN stimulated response element (ISRE) to activate the transcription of i
   6671..6724    +  promoter       U6 promoter (fragment): RNA polymerase III promoter for human U6 snRNA
   6766..7354    +  misc_feature   WPRE: woodchuck hepatitis virus posttranscriptional regulatory element
   7405..7424    +  misc_feature   cPPT/CTS (fragment): central polypurine tract and central termination sequence of HIV-1
   7426..7659    +  LTR            3' LTR (ΔU3): self-inactivating 3' long terminal repeat (LTR) from HIV-1
   7737..7858    +  polyA_signal   SV40 poly(A) signal: SV40 polyadenylation signal
   7898..8033    +  rep_origin     SV40 ori: SV40 origin of replication
   8054..8072    -  promoter       T7 promoter: promoter for bacteriophage T7 RNA polymerase
   8080..8235    +  CDS            lacZα (fragment): LacZα fragment of β-galactosidase; lacZ fragment
   8240..8668    +  rep_origin     f1 ori (sequence partly withheld): f1 bacteriophage origin of replication; arrow indicates direction of (+) strand synthesis
   8721..8825    +  promoter       AmpR promoter: bla
   8826..9686    +  CDS            AmpR: β-lactamase; bla; confers resistance to ampicillin, carbenicillin, and related antibiotics
   9857..10445   +  rep_origin     ori: high-copy-number ColE1/pMB1/pBR322/pUC origin of replication
  10628..10720   +  CDS            lacI (fragment): lac repressor; lacI; The lac repressor binds to the lac operator to inhibit transcription in E. coli. This inhibition can be relieved by adding lactose or isopropyl-β-D-thiogalactopyranoside (IPTG).
  10733..10754   +  protein_bind   CAP binding site: CAP binding activates transcription in the presence of cAMP. E. coli catabolite activator protein
  10769..10799   +  promoter       lac promoter: promoter for the E. coli lac operon
  10803..10825   +  protein_bind   lac operator (fragment): The lac repressor binds to the lac operator to inhibit transcription in E. coli. This inhibition can be relieved by adding lactose or isopropyl-β-D-thiogalactopyranoside (IPTG). lac repressor encoded by lacI
  10868..10886   +  promoter       T3 promoter: promoter for bacteriophage T3 RNA polymerase
