[The description below was written by a language model from this plasmid's Addgene catalogue record and pLannotate feature annotations shown in this document.]
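Description:
TFORF2658 is a third-generation-style, self-inactivating lentiviral expression plasmid built on the pLX_TRC317 backbone and carrying the human STAT2 open reading frame. It belongs to a barcoded transcription factor ORF collection in which each clone carries a unique 24-bp barcode, so that individual factors can be identified by sequencing in pooled overexpression screens. In bacteria the plasmid is maintained through a high-copy ColE1/pUC-type origin and selected with ampicillin via β-lactamase. An f1 origin and remnants of a lac/T7/T3 cloning region are also present in the backbone. The depositor notes that the plasmid may recombine, as lentiviral vectors with repeated LTRs can.

The viral portion begins with an RSV promoter fused to a truncated HIV-1 5' LTR, which drives Tat-independent genomic RNA production in packaging cells. This is followed by the Ψ packaging signal with a gag fragment and by the RRE for Rev-dependent nuclear export. An SV40 early promoter/origin segment then drives puromycin N-acetyltransferase for selection of transduced mammalian cells. Downstream, after a cPPT/CTS element that aids nuclear import of the viral genome, the EF-1α promoter constitutively expresses STAT2, the signal transducer that pairs with STAT1 and IRF9 to form the ISGF3 complex in type I interferon signalling. No epitope tag or reporter is annotated. A WPRE enhances transcript expression, and the ΔU3 3' LTR inactivates the viral promoter after integration. The barcode is not annotated in the feature table. It may lie in the short interval between the ORF and the WPRE, where a small U6-like fragment is detected, but the record does not state its position.
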