Addgene plasmid #144062: TFORF2658
Purpose: Lentiviral vector for overexpressing transcription factor ORFs with unique 24-bp barcodes. Barcodes facilitate identification of transcription factors in pooled screens.
Depositing lab: Feng Zhang. Depositing organization: Broad Institute. Publication: A transcription factor atlas of directed differentiation. Joung J, Ma S, Tay T, Geiger-Schuller KR, Kirchgatterer PC, Verdine VK, Guo B, Arias-Garcia MA, Allen WE, Singh A, Kuksenko O, Abudayyeh OO, Gootenberg JS, Fu Z, Macrae RK, Buenrostro JD, Regev A, Zhang F. Cell. 2023 Jan 5;186(1):209-229.e26. doi: 10.1016/j.cell.2022.11.026. PubMed 36608654.
Backbone
  Vector backbone: pLX_TRC317
  Backbone manufacturer: Broad Institute Genetic Perturbation Platform
  Backbone size w/o insert (bp): 8264
  Vector type: Mammalian Expression, Lentiviral
  Selectable markers: Puromycin
Growth in bacteria
  Bacterial resistance: Ampicillin, 100 μg/mL
  Growth temperature: 37°C
  Growth strain: NEB Stable
  Copy number: High Copy
Gene/Insert
  Gene/Insert name: STAT2
  Species: H. sapiens (human)
  Insert size (bp): 2645
  Entrez Gene: STAT2 (a.k.a. IMD44, ISGF-3, P113, PTORCH3, STAT113)
  Promoter: EF1a
  Cloning method: Unknown
  Sequencing primers: 5′ GGGTGGAGACTGAAGTTAGGCCAG; 3′ CACATAGCGTAAAAGGAGCAACATAG
Terms and licenses: Academic/Nonprofit Terms; Industry Terms: Not Available to Industry
Depositor comments: NM_198332,ENST00000557235 . The transcription factor ORF portion of this plasmid was synthesized by Genewiz. Please test multiple small colonies in case of plasmid recombination. To make this collection available in a timely manner, a portion of this collection was not fully sequenced by Addgene. If an Addgene verified full plasmid sequence is not available, please contact us prior to placing an order to request the full sequence.
How to cite: TFORF2658 was a gift from Feng Zhang (Addgene plasmid # 144062 ; http://n2t.net/addgene:144062 ; RRID:Addgene_144062)
