>Addgene plasmid #144062 | TFORF2658 | depositor partial sequence | sequence record 284310 | Insert
ACCGCCACCATGGCGCAGTGGGAAATGCTGCAGAATCTTGACAGCCCCTTTCAGGATCAGCTGCACCAGC
TTTACTCGCACAGCCTCCTGCCTGTGGACATTCGACAGTACTTGGCTGTCTGGATTGAAGACCAGAACTG
GCAGGAAGCTGCACTTGGGAGTGATGATTCCAAGGCTACCATGCTATTCTTCCACTTCTTGGATCAGCTG
AACTATGAGTGTGGCCGTTGCAGCCAGGACCCAGAGTCCTTGTTGCTGCAGCACAATTTGCGGAAATTCT
GCCGGGACATTCAGGATCCTACCCAGTTGGCTGAGATGATCTTTAACCTCCTTCTGGAAGAAAAAAGAAT
TTTGATCCAGGCTCAGAGGGCCCAATTGGAACAAGGAGAGCCAGTTCTCGAAACACCTGTGGAGAGCCAG
CAACATGAGATTGAATCCCGGATCCTGGATTTAAGGGCTATGATGGAGAAGCTGGTAAAATCCATCAGCC
AACTGAAAGACCAGCAGGATGTCTTCTGCTTCCGATATAAGATCCAGGCCAAAGGGAAGACACCCTCTCT
GGACCCCCATCAGACCAAAGAGCAGAAGATTCTGCAGGAAACTCTCAATGAACTGGACAAAAGGAGAAAG
GAGGTGCTGGATGCCTCCAAAGCACTGCTAGGCCGATTAACTACCCTAATCGAGCTACTGCTGCCAAAGT
TGGAGGAGTGGAAGGCCCAGCAGCAAAAAGCCTGCATCAGAGCTCCCATTGACCACGGGTTGGAACAGCT
GGAGACATGGTTCACAGCTGGAGCAAAGCTGTTGTTTCACCTGAGGCAGCTGCTGAAGGAGCTGAAGGGA
CTGAGTTGCCTGGTTAGCTATCAGGATGACCCTCTGACCAAAGGGGTGGACCTACGCAACGCCCAGGTCA
CAGAGTTGCTACAGCGTCTGCTCCACAGAGCCTTTGTGGTAGAAACCCAGCCCTGCATGCCCCAAACTCC
CCATCGACCCCTCATCCTCAAGACTGGCAGCAAGTTCACCGTCCGAACAAGGCTGCTGGTGAGACTCCAG
GAAGGCAATGAGTCACTGACTGTGGAAGTCTCCATTGACAGGAATCCTCCTCAATTACAAGGCTTCCGGA
AGTTCAACATTCTGACTTCAAACCAGAAAACTTTGACCCCCGAGAAGGGGCAGAGTCAGGGTTTGATTTG
GGACTTTGGTTACCTGACTCTGGTGGAGCAACGTTCAGGTGGTTCAGGAAAGGGCAGCAATAAGGGGCCA
CTAGGTGTGACAGAGGAACTGCACATCATCAGCTTCACGGTCAAATATACCTACCAGGGTCTGAAGCAGG
AGCTGAAAACGGACACCCTCCCTGTGGTGATTATTTCCAACATGAACCAGCTCTCAATTGCCTGGGCTTC
AGTTCTCTGGTTCAATTTGCTCAGCCCAAACCTTCAGAACCAGCAGTTCTTCTCCAACCCCCCCAAGGCC
CCCTGGAGCTTGCTGGGCCCTGCTCTCAGTTGGCAGTTCTCCTCCTATGTTGGCCGAGGCCTCAACTCAG
ACCAGCTGAGCATGCTGAGAAACAAGCTGTTCGGGCAGAACTGTAGGACTGAGGATCCATTATTGTCCTG
GGCTGACTTCACTAAGCGAGAGAGCCCTCCTGGCAAGTTACCATTCTGGACATGGCTGGACAAAATTCTG
GAGTTGGTACATGACCACCTGAAGGATCTCTGGAATGATGGACGCATCATGGGCTTTGTGAGTCGGAGCC
AGGAGCGCCGGCTGCTGAAGAAGACCATGTCTGGCACCTTTCTACTGCGCTTCAGTGAATCGTCAGAAGG
GGGCATTACCTGCTCCTGGGTGGAGCACCAGGATGATGACAAGGTGCTCATCTACTCTGTGCAACCGTAC
ACGAAGGAGGTGCTGCAGTCACTCCCGCTGACTGAAATCATCCGCCATTACCAGTTGCTCACTGAGGAGA
ATATACCTGAAAACCCACTGCGCTTCCTCTATCCCCGAATCCCCCGGGATGAAGCTTTTGGGTGCTACTA
CCAGGAGAAAGTTAATCTCCAGGAACGGAGGAAATACCTGAAACACAGGCTCATTGTGGTCTCTAATAGA
CAGGTGGATGAACTGCAACAACCGCTGGAGCTTAAGCCAGAGCCAGAGCTGGAGTCATTAGAGCTGGAAC
TAGGGCTGGTGCCAGAGCCAGAGCTCAGCCTGGACTTAGAGCCACTGCTGAAGGCAGGGCTGGATCTGGG
GCCAGAGCTAGAGTCTGTGCTGGAGTCCACTCTGGAGCCTGTGATAGAGCCCACACTATGCATGGTATCA
CAAACAGTGCCAGAGCCAGACCAAGGACCTGTATCACAGCCAGTGCCAGAGCCAGATTTGCCCTGTGATC
TGAGACATTTGAACACTGAGCCAATGGAAATCTTCAGAAACTGTGTAAAGATTGAAGAAATCATGCCGAA
TGGTGACCCACTGTTGGCTGGCCAGAACACCGTGGATGAGGTTTACGTCTCCCGCCCCAGCCACTTCTAC
ACTGATGGACCCTTGATGCCTTCTGACTTCTAGTAATGAACTAGTCCGTAACTTGAAAGTATTTCGATTT
CTTGGCTTTATATATCTTGTGGAAAGGACGACATCACGCGGAAGTGTGACGCGTG
