>Addgene plasmid #144062 | TFORF2658 | depositor partial sequence | sequence record 284311 | Barcode
CATCACGCGGAAGTGTGACGCGTG
